>Addgene plasmid #217741 | HA-MBP-TEVpCS-ADGRL3 CTFdeltaTA-FLAG | addgene full sequence | sequence record 430303 | Addgene NGS Result
CAGGTGTACACCCTGCCCCCATCCCGGGAGGAGATGACCAAGAACCAGGTCAGCCTGACCTGCCTGGTCA
AAGGCTTCTATCCCAGCGACATCGCCGTGGAGTGGGAGAGCAATGGGCAGCCGGAGAACAACTACAAGAC
CACGCCTCCCGTGCTGGACTCCGACGGCTCCTTCTTCCTCTACAGCAAGCTCACCGTGGACAAGAGCAGG
TGGCAGCAGGGGAACGTCTTCTCATGCTCCGTGATGCACGAGGCTCTGCACAACCACTACACGCAGAAGA
GCCTCTCCCTGTCTCCGGGTAAATGAGTGCTAGCTGGCCAGACATGATAAGATACATTGATGAGTTTGGA
CAAACCACAACTAGAATGCAGTGAAAAAAATGCTTTATTTGTGAAATTTGTGATGCTATTGCTTTATTTG
TAACCATTATAAGCTGCAATAAACAAGTTAACAACAACAATTGCATTCATTTTATGTTTCAGGTTCAGGG
GGAGGTGTGGGAGGTTTTTTAAAGCAAGTAAAACCTCTACAAATGTGGTATGGAATTAATTCTAAAATAC
AGCATAGCAAAACTTTAACCTCCAAATCAAGCCTCTACTTGAATCCTTTTCTGAGGGATGAATAAGGCAT
AGGCATCAGGGGCTGTTGCCAATGTGCATTAGCTGTTTGCAGCCTCACCTTCTTTCATGGAGTTTAAGAT
ATAGTGTATTTTCCCAAGGTTTGAACTAGCTCTTCATTTCTTTATGTTTTAAATGCACTGACCTCCCACA
TTCCCTTTTTAGTAAAATATTCAGAAATAATTTAAATACATCATTGCAATGAAAATAAATGTTTTTTATT
AGGCAGAATCCAGATGCTCAAGGCCCTTCATAATATCCCCCAGTTTAGTAGTTGGACTTAGGGAACAAAG
GAACCTTTAATAGAAATTGGACAGCAAGAAAGCGAGCTTCTAGCTTATCCTCAGTCCTGCTCCTCTGCCA
CAAAGTGCACGCAGTTGCCGGCCGGGTCGCGCAGGGCGAACTCCCGCCCCCACGGCTGCTCGCCGATCTC
GGTCATGGCCGGCCCGGAGGCGTCCCGGAAGTTCGTGGACACGACCTCCGACCACTCGGCGTACAGCTCG
TCCAGGCCGCGCACCCACACCCAGGCCAGGGTGTTGTCCGGCACCACCTGGTCCTGGACCGCGCTGATGA
ACAGGGTCACGTCGTCCCGGACCACACCGGCGAAGTCGTCCTCCACGAAGTCCCGGGAGAACCCGAGCCG
GTCGGTCCAGAACTCGACCGCTCCGGCGACGTCGCGCGCGGTGAGCACCGGAACGGCACTGGTCAACTTG
GCCATGATGGCTCCTCCTGTCAGGAGAGGAAAGAGAAGAAGGTTAGTACAATTGCTATAGTGAGTTGTAT
TATACTATGCAGATATACTATGCCAATGATTAATTGTCAAACTAGGGCTGCAGGGTTCATAGTGCCACTT
TTCCTGCACTGCCCCATCTCCTGCCCACCCTTTCCCAGGCATAGACAGTCAGTGACTTACCAAACTCACA
GGAGGGAGAAGGCAGAAGCTTGAGACAGACCCGCGGGACCGCCGAACTGCGAGGGGACGTGGCTAGGGCG
GCTTCTTTTATGGTGCGCCGGCCCTCGGAGGCAGGGCGCTCGGGGAGGCCTAGCGGCCAATCTGCGGTGG
CAGGAGGCGGGGCCGAAGGCCGTGCCTGACCAATCCGGAGCACATAGGAGTCTCAGCCCCCCGCCCCAAA
GCAAGGGGAAGTCACGCGCCTGTAGCGCCAGCGTGTTGTGAAATGGGGGCTTGGGGGGGTTGGGGCCCTG
ACTAGTCAAAACAAACTCCCATTGACGTCAATGGGGTGGAGACTTGGAAATCCCCGTGAGTCAAACCGCT
ATCCACGCCCATTGATGTACTGCCAAAACCGCATCATCATGGTAATAGCGATGACTAATACGTAGATGTA
CTGCCAAGTAGGAAAGTCCCATAAGGTCATGTACTGGGCATAATGCCAGGCGGGCCATTTACCGTCATTG
ACGTCAATAGGGGGCGTACTTGGCATATGATACACTTGATGTACTGCCAAGTGGGCAGTTTACCGTAAAT
ACTCCACCCATTGACGTCAATGGAAAGTCCCTATTGGCGTTACTATGGGAACATACGTCATTATTGACGT
CAATGGGCGGGGGTCGTTGGGCGGTCAGCCAGGCGGGCCATTTACCGTAAGTTATGTAACGCCTGCAGGT
TAATTAAGAACATGTGAGCAAAAGGCCAGCAAAAGGCCAGGAACCGTAAAAAGGCCGCGTTGCTGGCGTT
TTTCCATAGGCTCCGCCCCCCTGACGAGCATCACAAAAATCGACGCTCAAGTCAGAGGTGGCGAAACCCG
ACAGGACTATAAAGATACCAGGCGTTTCCCCCTGGAAGCTCCCTCGTGCGCTCTCCTGTTCCGACCCTGC
CGCTTACCGGATACCTGTCCGCCTTTCTCCCTTCGGGAAGCGTGGCGCTTTCTCATAGCTCACGCTGTAG
GTATCTCAGTTCGGTGTAGGTCGTTCGCTCCAAGCTGGGCTGTGTGCACGAACCCCCCGTTCAGCCCGAC
CGCTGCGCCTTATCCGGTAACTATCGTCTTGAGTCCAACCCGGTAAGACACGACTTATCGCCACTGGCAG
CAGCCACTGGTAACAGGATTAGCAGAGCGAGGTATGTAGGCGGTGCTACAGAGTTCTTGAAGTGGTGGCC
TAACTACGGCTACACTAGAAGAACAGTATTTGGTATCTGCGCTCTGCTGAAGCCAGTTACCTTCGGAAAA
AGAGTTGGTAGCTCTTGATCCGGCAAACAAACCACCGCTGGTAGCGGTGGTTTTTTTGTTTGCAAGCAGC
AGATTACGCGCAGAAAAAAAGGATCTCAAGAAGATCCTTTGATCTTTTCTACGGGGTCTGACGCTCAGTG
GAACGAAAACTCACGTTAAGGGATTTTGGTCATGGCTAGTTAATTAACATTTAAATCAGCGGCCGCAATA
AAATATCTTTATTTTCATTACATCTGTGTGTTGGTTTTTTGTGTGAATCGTAACTAACATACGCTCTCCA
TCAAAACAAAACGAAACAAAACAAACTAGCAAAATAGGCTGTCCCCAGTGCAAGTGCAGGTGCCAGAACA
TTTCTCTATCGAAGGATCTGCGATCGCTCCGGTGCCCGTCAGTGGGCAGAGCGCACATCGCCCACAGTCC
CCGAGAAGTTGGGGGGAGGGGTCGGCAATTGAACGGGTGCCTAGAGAAGGTGGCGCGGGGTAAACTGGGA
AAGTGATGTCGTGTACTGGCTCCGCCTTTTTCCCGAGGGTGGGGGAGAACCGTATATAAGTGCAGTAGTC
GCCGTGAACGTTCTTTTTCGCAACGGGTTTGCCGCCAGAACACAGCTGAAGCTTCGAGGGGCTCGCATCT
CTCCTTCACGCGCCCGCCGCCCTACCTGAGGCCGCCATCCACGCCGGTTGAGTCGCGTTCTGCCGCCTCC
CGCCTGTGGTGCCTCCTGAACTGCGTCCGCCGTCTAGGTAAGTTTAAAGCTCAGGTCGAGACCGGGCCTT
TGTCCGGCGCTCCCTTGGAGCCTACCTAGACTCAGCCGGCTCTCCACGCTTTGCCTGACCCTGCTTGCTC
AACTCTACGTCTTTGTTTCGTTTTCTGTTCTGCGCCGTTACAGATCCAAGCTGTGACCGGCGCCTACCTG
AGATCACCGGCGAAGGAGGGCCACCATGTACAGGATGCAACTCCTGTCTTGCATTGCACTAAGTCTTGCA
CTTGTCACGAATTCGTACCCATACGATGTTCCAGATTACGCTGGATCCAAAATTGAAGAAGGCAAACTGG
TGATTTGGATTAACGGCGATAAAGGCTATAACGGCCTGGCGGAAGTGGGCAAAAAATTTGAAAAAGATAC
CGGCATTAAAGTGACCGTGGAACATCCGGATAAACTGGAAGAAAAATTTCCGCAGGTGGCGGCGACCGGC
GATGGCCCGGATATTATTTTTTGGGCGCATGATCGCTTTGGCGGCTATGCGCAGAGCGGCCTGCTGGCGG
AAATTACCCCGGATAAAGCGTTTCAGGATAAACTGTATCCGTTTACCTGGGATGCGGTGCGCTATAACGG
CAAACTGATTGCGTATCCGATTGCGGTGGAAGCGCTGAGCCTGATTTATAACAAAGATCTGCTGCCGAAC
CCGCCGAAAACCTGGGAAGAAATTCCGGCGCTGGATAAAGAACTGAAAGCGAAAGGCAAAAGCGCGCTGA
TGTTTAACCTGCAGGAACCGTATTTTACCTGGCCGCTGATTGCGGCGGATGGCGGCTATGCGTTTAAATA
TGAAAACGGCAAATATGATATTAAAGATGTGGGCGTGGATAACGCGGGCGCGAAAGCGGGCCTGACCTTT
CTGGTGGATCTGATTAAAAACAAACATATGAACGCGGATACCGATTATAGCATTGCGGAAGCGGCGTTTA
ACAAAGGCGAAACCGCGATGACCATTAACGGCCCGTGGGCGTGGAGCAACATTGATACCAGCAAAGTGAA
CTATGGCGTGACCGTGCTGCCGACCTTTAAAGGCCAGCCGAGCAAACCGTTTGTGGGCGTGCTGAGCGCG
GGCATTAACGCGGCGAGCCCGAACAAAGAACTGGCGAAAGAATTTCTGGAAAACTATCTGCTGACCGATG
AAGGCCTGGAAGCGGTGAACAAAGATAAACCGCTGGGCGCGGTGGCGCTGAAAAGCTATGAAGAAGAACT
GGCGAAAGATCCGCGCATTGCGGCGACCATGGAAAACGCGCAGAAAGGCGAAATTATGCCGAACATTCCG
CAGATGAGCGCGTTTTGGTATGCGGTGCGCACCGCGGTGATTAACGCGGCGAGCGGCCGCCAGACCGTGG
ATGAAGCGCTGAAAGATGCGCAGACCAACGAGAACCTTTACTTCCAAGCCCATGTCGAAGTTAAACACTC
CGATGCGGTCCATGACTTGCTGTTGGATGTCATCACATGGGTGGGTATTCTGTTGAGCCTGGTGTGTCTG
CTCATCTGTATCTTCACATTTTGCTTCTTTAGGGGTCTGCAGAGCGACAGGAACACGATCCATAAAAACC
TGTGTATCTCACTGTTCGTGGCGGAACTCCTGTTCCTGATTGGCATTAACCGCACTGATCAGCCTATTGC
CTGCGCGGTGTTCGCTGCCCTGCTTCACTTTTTCTTTCTGGCAGCCTTCACTTGGATGTTTCTCGAGGGC
GTTCAGCTGTATATCATGCTGGTCGAAGTCTTCGAATCTGAGCATTCACGCCGGAAGTATTTCTACCTTG
TGGGCTATGGAATGCCAGCCCTCATCGTTGCCGTTTCCGCCGCTGTGGACTACCGTAGCTACGGGACAGA
TAAGGTGTGCTGGCTGAGGCTGGACACATACTTCATCTGGAGTTTCATCGGCCCCGCTACCCTGATTATC
ATGCTGAACGTCATCTTCCTGGGCATCGCCCTGTACAAAATGTTTCACCATACAGCTATCCTCAAGCCGG
AATCTGGCTGTCTCGACAACATTAAGTCCTGGGTTATCGGTGCTATCGCTTTGCTGTGCCTTTTGGGTCT
GACTTGGGCATTCGGCCTGATGTACATTAACGAATCCACAGTCATCATGGCCTACCTGTTTACCATCTTC
AACAGCCTGCAGGGCATGTTCATCTTTATTTTCCACTGTGTGCTCCAGAAAAAGGTGCGGAAAGAATATG
GGAAATGTCTGCGTACTCACTGCTGTAGCGGCAAGTCCACGGAGTCTTCCATTGGATCCGGCAAGACCAG
TGGTAGCCGCACACCCGGAAGATACTCCACTGGTTCCCAGTCTAGAATCCGTCGCATGTGGAATGACACC
GTGAGAAAACAGAGCGAGAGTAGCTTCATCACGGGCGACATCAACTCCAGTGCCAGTCTGAACAGGGAGG
GACTCCTGAATAACGCTCGCGACACCTCCGTCATGGACACCTTGCCCCTGAACGGCAACCACGGCAACTC
ATACAGCATCGCTTCCGGCGAGTATCTCTCCAACTGCGTTCAGATCATTGATCGCGGCTACAACCATAAC
GAGACTGCTCTCGAGAAAAAGATCCTGAAGGAACTGACCAGCAATTACATTCCCAGCTATCTGAATAACC
ACGAACGTAGTTCCGAGCAAAACAGAAATCTTATGAACAAACTCGTGAATAACCTGGGGTCCGGGAGAGA
AGATGACGCTATCGTGCTTGACGATGCTACCTCCTTTAACCACGAAGAGTCCTTGGGCCTCGAGCTGATC
CACGAAGAGAGCGATGCCCCATTGCTGCCACCTCGGGTCTACAGCACAGAGAACCACCAGCCGCACCATT
ACACCCGTAGGAGAATCCCACAGGATCACTCCGAGTCCTTTTTCCCTCTGCTCACTAACGAACACACCGA
GGATCTGCAGAGCCCCCATCGGGACAGTTTGTATACTAGCATGCCCACACTCGCTGGCGTGGCGGCAACA
GAATCCGTAACCACTAGCACCCAGACGGAACCTCCGCCCGCGAAGTGCGGCGATGCCGAGGATGTGTATT
ACAAGAGCATGCCAAACTTGGGTTCCCGCAACCACGTGCACCAGCTGCATACCTATTACCAGCTGGGTAG
GGGTAGTAGCGACGGTTTTATCGTCCCGCCCAACAAGGATGGCACGCCCCCTGAAGGCTCCAGCAAGGGC
CCTGCTCATCTGGTTACCTCCCTGGGTTCTGACTACAAAGACGATGACGACAAGTGAAGATCTGACAAAA
CTCACACATGCCCACCGTGCCCAGCACCTGAACTCCTGGGGGGACCGTCAGTCTTCCTCTTCCCCCCAAA
ACCCAAGGACACCCTCATGATCTCCCGGACCCCTGAGGTCACATGCGTGGTGGTGGACGTGAGCCACGAA
GACCCTGAGGTCAAGTTCAACTGGTACGTGGACGGCGTGGAGGTGCATAATGCCAAGACAAAGCCGCGGG
AGGAGCAGTACAACAGCACGTACCGTGTGGTCAGCGTCCTCACCGTCCTGCACCAGGACTGGCTGAATGG
CAAGGAGTACAAGTGCAAGGTCTCCAACAAAGCCCTCCCAGCCCCCATCGAGAAAACCATCTCCAAAGCC
AAAGGGCAGCCCCGAGAACCA
Features (pLannotate 1.2.2; 17 found; start..end, strand, type, name):
    328..449     -  polyA_signal   SV40 poly(A) signal: SV40 polyadenylation signal
    472..543     -  CDS            large T antigen (fragment): large T antigen from SV40 (simian virus 40)
    553..947     -  polyA_signal   β-globin poly(A): human β-globin polyadenylation signal
    964..1335    -  CDS            ble: BLE_STRHI - Experimental evidence at protein level: Swiss-Prot protein existence level 1. Binding protein with a strong affinity to the bleomycin family of antibiotics. From Streptoalloteichus hindustanus.
   1397..1440    -  promoter       EM7 promoter (fragment): synthetic bacterial promoter&nbsp
   1827..1926    -  promoter       CMV promoter (fragment): human cytomegalovirus (CMV) immediate early promoter
   1928..2231    -  enhancer       CMV enhancer: human cytomegalovirus immediate early enhancer
   2311..2899    -  rep_origin     ori: high-copy-number ColE1/pMB1/pBR322/pUC origin of replication
   3007..3055    +  polyA_signal   poly(A) signal: synthetic polyadenylation signal
   3066..3157    +  misc_feature   pause site: RNA polymerase II transcriptional pause signal from the human α2 globin gene
   3194..3405    +  promoter       EF-1α core promoter: core promoter for human elongation factor EF-1α
   3418..3686    +  LTR            5' LTR (truncated): truncated 5' long terminal repeat (LTR) from human T-cell leukemia virus (HTLV) type 1
   3736..3795    +  sig_peptide    IL-2 signal sequence: human interleukin-2 signal sequence
   3796..3822    +  CDS            3xHA (fragment): three tandem HA epitope tags
   3826..4926    +  CDS            malE (fragment): MALE_ECO57 - Experimental evidence at protein level: Swiss-Prot protein existence level 1. Part of the ABC transporter complex MalEFGK involved in maltose/maltodextrin import. Binds maltose and higher maltodextrins. From Escherichia coli O157:H7.
   4948..6744    +  CDS            ADGRL3 (fragment): AGRL3_HUMAN - Also known as KIAA0768 From Homo sapiens (Human).
   6784..303     +  CDS            IGHG1 (fragment) (across the origin): IGHG1_HUMAN - Experimental evidence at protein level: Swiss-Prot protein existence level 1. Constant region of immunoglobulin heavy chains. Immunoglobulins, also known as antibodies, are membrane-bound or secreted glycoproteins produced by B lymphocytes. In the recognition phase of humoral immunity, the membrane-bound immunoglobulins serve as receptors which, upon binding of a specific antigen, trigger the clonal expansion and differentiation of B lymphocytes into immunoglobulins- secreting plasma cells. Secreted immunoglobulins mediate the effector phase of humoral immunity, which results in
