[The description below was written by a language model from this plasmid's Addgene catalogue record and pLannotate feature annotations shown in this document.]
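Description:
HA-MBP-TEVpCS-ADGRL3 CTFdeltaTA-FLAG is a mammalian expression plasmid of about 7.2 kb built on the pFuse-hIgG1-Fc2 backbone. It is propagated in E. coli from a high-copy ColE1/pUC-type origin. Selection relies on the Streptoalloteichus hindustanus ble gene, which confers bleomycin/Zeocin resistance. Annotated fragments of the EM7 bacterial promoter and of the CMV enhancer/promoter lie upstream of ble, with a human β-globin polyadenylation signal downstream, so the same marker could in principle serve in both bacteria and mammalian cells.

The payload is driven by the composite promoter typical of this backbone: the EF-1α core promoter joined to a truncated HTLV-1 5' LTR segment. A synthetic poly(A) signal and a transcriptional pause site sit upstream, insulating it from read-through. The open reading frame begins with the human IL-2 signal sequence, which directs the protein into the secretory pathway. This is followed by an HA epitope, maltose-binding protein (malE) and, as the name indicates, a TEV protease cleavage site. Next comes a human ADGRL3 (latrophilin-3) fragment lacking residues 1–847. The name suggests this is the C-terminal fragment containing the seven-transmembrane domain without its tethered agonist ("deltaTA"). A C-terminal FLAG tag is recorded in the catalogue entry but not annotated in the feature table.

A residual IGHG1 Fc fragment from the backbone is annotated downstream of the receptor, ahead of the SV40 poly(A) signal. The record does not state whether it is translated; with a C-terminal FLAG tag on the insert, it probably lies beyond a stop codon.

The stated purpose is mammalian expression of adhesion GPCR transmembrane domains. The design suggests that TEV cleavage would remove the HA-MBP module, and this tethered-agonist-deleted version plausibly serves as a comparison in signaling studies.
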