Addgene plasmid #217741: HA-MBP-TEVpCS-ADGRL3 CTFdeltaTA-FLAG
Purpose: Mammalian expression of Adhesion G Protein-Coupled Receptor transmembrane domains
Depositing lab: Stephen Blacklow. Depositing organization: Harvard Medical School. Publication: Heterogeneity of tethered agonist signaling in adhesion G protein-coupled receptors. Dates AN, Jones DTD, Smith JS, Skiba MA, Rich MF, Burruss MM, Kruse AC, Blacklow SC. Cell Chem Biol. 2024 Aug 15;31(8):1542-1553.e4. doi: 10.1016/j.chembiol.2024.03.004. Epub 2024 Apr 11. PubMed 38608683.
Backbone
  Vector backbone: pFuse-hIgG1-Fc2
  Backbone manufacturer: Invitrogen
  Vector type: Mammalian Expression
Growth in bacteria
  Bacterial resistance: Bleocin (Zeocin), 50 μg/mL
  Growth temperature: 37°C
  Growth strain: DH5alpha
  Copy number: High Copy
Gene/Insert
  Gene/Insert name: ADGRL3 (alt name: LPHN3)
  Species: H. sapiens (human)
  Mutation: Deletion of residues 1-847
  Entrez Gene: ADGRL3 (a.k.a. CIRL3, CL3, LEC3, LPHN3)
  Tag / fusion protein: HA (N terminal on insert); FLAG (C terminal on insert)
  Cloning method: Gibson Cloning
Terms and licenses: Academic/Nonprofit Terms; Industry Terms: Not Available to Industry
Depositor comments: Please visit https://www.biorxiv.org/content/10.1101/2022.07.14.500097v2 for bioRxiv preprint.
How to cite: HA-MBP-TEVpCS-ADGRL3 CTFdeltaTA-FLAG was a gift from Stephen Blacklow (Addgene plasmid # 217741 ; http://n2t.net/addgene:217741 ; RRID:Addgene_217741)
