>Addgene plasmid #217741 | HA-MBP-TEVpCS-ADGRL3 CTFdeltaTA-FLAG | depositor partial sequence | sequence record 424489 | MBP-CTFdeltaTA Insert
ATGTACAGGATGCAACTCCTGTCTTGCATTGCACTAAGTCTTGCACTTGTCACGAATTCGTACCCATACG
ATGTTCCAGATTACGCTGGATCCAAAATTGAAGAAGGCAAACTGGTGATTTGGATTAACGGCGATAAAGG
CTATAACGGCCTGGCGGAAGTGGGCAAAAAATTTGAAAAAGATACCGGCATTAAAGTGACCGTGGAACAT
CCGGATAAACTGGAAGAAAAATTTCCGCAGGTGGCGGCGACCGGCGATGGCCCGGATATTATTTTTTGGG
CGCATGATCGCTTTGGCGGCTATGCGCAGAGCGGCCTGCTGGCGGAAATTACCCCGGATAAAGCGTTTCA
GGATAAACTGTATCCGTTTACCTGGGATGCGGTGCGCTATAACGGCAAACTGATTGCGTATCCGATTGCG
GTGGAAGCGCTGAGCCTGATTTATAACAAAGATCTGCTGCCGAACCCGCCGAAAACCTGGGAAGAAATTC
CGGCGCTGGATAAAGAACTGAAAGCGAAAGGCAAAAGCGCGCTGATGTTTAACCTGCAGGAACCGTATTT
TACCTGGCCGCTGATTGCGGCGGATGGCGGCTATGCGTTTAAATATGAAAACGGCAAATATGATATTAAA
GATGTGGGCGTGGATAACGCGGGCGCGAAAGCGGGCCTGACCTTTCTGGTGGATCTGATTAAAAACAAAC
ATATGAACGCGGATACCGATTATAGCATTGCGGAAGCGGCGTTTAACAAAGGCGAAACCGCGATGACCAT
TAACGGCCCGTGGGCGTGGAGCAACATTGATACCAGCAAAGTGAACTATGGCGTGACCGTGCTGCCGACC
TTTAAAGGCCAGCCGAGCAAACCGTTTGTGGGCGTGCTGAGCGCGGGCATTAACGCGGCGAGCCCGAACA
AAGAACTGGCGAAAGAATTTCTGGAAAACTATCTGCTGACCGATGAAGGCCTGGAAGCGGTGAACAAAGA
TAAACCGCTGGGCGCGGTGGCGCTGAAAAGCTATGAAGAAGAACTGGCGAAAGATCCGCGCATTGCGGCG
ACCATGGAAAACGCGCAGAAAGGCGAAATTATGCCGAACATTCCGCAGATGAGCGCGTTTTGGTATGCGG
TGCGCACCGCGGTGATTAACGCGGCGAGCGGCCGCCAGACCGTGGATGAAGCGCTGAAAGATGCGCAGAC
CAACGAGAACCTTTACTTCCAAGCCCATGTCGAAGTTAAACACTCCGATGCGGTCCATGACTTGCTGTTG
GATGTCATCACATGGGTGGGTATTCTGTTGAGCCTGGTGTGTCTGCTCATCTGTATCTTCACATTTTGCT
TCTTTAGGGGTCTGCAGAGCGACAGGAACACGATCCATAAAAACCTGTGTATCTCACTGTTCGTGGCGGA
ACTCCTGTTCCTGATTGGCATTAACCGCACTGATCAGCCTATTGCCTGCGCGGTGTTCGCTGCCCTGCTT
CACTTTTTCTTTCTGGCAGCCTTCACTTGGATGTTTCTCGAGGGCGTTCAGCTGTATATCATGCTGGTCG
AAGTCTTCGAATCTGAGCATTCACGCCGGAAGTATTTCTACCTTGTGGGCTATGGAATGCCAGCCCTCAT
CGTTGCCGTTTCCGCCGCTGTGGACTACCGTAGCTACGGGACAGATAAGGTGTGCTGGCTGAGGCTGGAC
ACATACTTCATCTGGAGTTTCATCGGCCCCGCTACCCTGATTATCATGCTGAACGTCATCTTCCTGGGCA
TCGCCCTGTACAAAATGTTTCACCATACAGCTATCCTCAAGCCGGAATCTGGCTGTCTCGACAACATTAA
GTCCTGGGTTATCGGTGCTATCGCTTTGCTGTGCCTTTTGGGTCTGACTTGGGCATTCGGCCTGATGTAC
ATTAACGAATCCACAGTCATCATGGCCTACCTGTTTACCATCTTCAACAGCCTGCAGGGCATGTTCATCT
TTATTTTCCACTGTGTGCTCCAGAAAAAGGTGCGGAAAGAATATGGGAAATGTCTGCGTACTCACTGCTG
TAGCGGCAAGTCCACGGAGTCTTCCATTGGATCCGGCAAGACCAGTGGTAGCCGCACACCCGGAAGATAC
TCCACTGGTTCCCAGTCTAGAATCCGTCGCATGTGGAATGACACCGTGAGAAAACAGAGCGAGAGTAGCT
TCATCACGGGCGACATCAACTCCAGTGCCAGTCTGAACAGGGAGGGACTCCTGAATAACGCTCGCGACAC
CTCCGTCATGGACACCTTGCCCCTGAACGGCAACCACGGCAACTCATACAGCATCGCTTCCGGCGAGTAT
CTCTCCAACTGCGTTCAGATCATTGATCGCGGCTACAACCATAACGAGACTGCTCTCGAGAAAAAGATCC
TGAAGGAACTGACCAGCAATTACATTCCCAGCTATCTGAATAACCACGAACGTAGTTCCGAGCAAAACAG
AAATCTTATGAACAAACTCGTGAATAACCTGGGGTCCGGGAGAGAAGATGACGCTATCGTGCTTGACGAT
GCTACCTCCTTTAACCACGAAGAGTCCTTGGGCCTCGAGCTGATCCACGAAGAGAGCGATGCCCCATTGC
TGCCACCTCGGGTCTACAGCACAGAGAACCACCAGCCGCACCATTACACCCGTAGGAGAATCCCACAGGA
TCACTCCGAGTCCTTTTTCCCTCTGCTCACTAACGAACACACCGAGGATCTGCAGAGCCCCCATCGGGAC
AGTTTGTATACTAGCATGCCCACACTCGCTGGCGTGGCGGCAACAGAATCCGTAACCACTAGCACCCAGA
CGGAACCTCCGCCCGCGAAGTGCGGCGATGCCGAGGATGTGTATTACAAGAGCATGCCAAACTTGGGTTC
CCGCAACCACGTGCACCAGCTGCATACCTATTACCAGCTGGGTAGGGGTAGTAGCGACGGTTTTATCGTC
CCGCCCAACAAGGATGGCACGCCCCCTGAAGGCTCCAGCAAGGGCCCTGCTCATCTGGTTACCTCCCTGG
GTTCTGACTACAAAGACGATGACGACAAGTGAAGATCTGACAAAACTCACACA
